LOCUS       Exported 826 bp ds-DNA linear SYN 27-MAY-2021
DEFINITION  Standard for cell-free expression benchmarking..
ACCESSION   .
VERSION     .
KEYWORDS    pCellFree_G03 FOXM
SOURCE      synthetic DNA construct
  ORGANISM  synthetic DNA construct
REFERENCE   1 (bases 1 to 826)
  AUTHORS   Gagoski D, Polinkovsky ME, Mureev S, Kunert A, Johnston W, Gambin Y,
            Alexandrov K
  TITLE     Performance benchmarking of four cell-free protein expression
            systems.
  JOURNAL   Biotechnol Bioeng. 2015 Aug 24. doi: 10.1002/bit.25814.
  PUBMED    26301602
REFERENCE   2 (bases 1 to 826)
  AUTHORS   .
  TITLE     Direct Submission
  JOURNAL   Exported May 27, 2021 from SnapGene Server 1.1.58
            http://www.snapgene.com
FEATURES             Location/Qualifiers
     source          1..826
                     /organism="synthetic DNA construct"
                     /mol_type="other DNA"
     protein_bind    168..192
                     /gene="mutant version of attB"
                     /label=attB2
                     /bound_moiety="BP Clonase(TM)"
                     /note="recombination site for the Gateway(R) BP reaction"
ORIGIN
        1 ggtaccacgc gtacccaaca cacggacaca tgcacgaaca cgcatgcaga gagatcatac
       61 atcatctata gagaagtaca cgtaaaagta agactcgtcg tctgccagct acaaccgaga
      121 aggcgacgtg aaaggaacaa gaaaggagga ggagggcggc cgcttacacc actttgtaca
      181 agaaagttgg gtactgtagc tcaggaataa actgggacca gttgatgttg tcagggccca
      241 gtgggtcctc gtccaggcca ggaaagctga tgtccagcag gatcttgctg aggctgtcat
      301 tcattgtgtc caggaccagg ccttctgtca gagaacgatt ggctgcaagg ccagaaacct
      361 gtggctccgg ggagcctggc ttggggacgt ctatatctga gggagaagag ttgccaaagg
      421 ggacggagat gaggtctaag ggttctgaac tgaggagcct ttgcggtgat tcaagggggg
      481 gagcactttg caagggagtg gtgctgagat ccatcagccc cagggggtca ggcaaggggt
      541 cagaggcacc ctggggggtt tgtactgggc tgaaatccag tccccctact ttggctgggg
      601 gcgtgagcct ccaggattca ggggttctgg ggaggacaga tttgctcggg gtggaggaga
      661 tgggcagcgt ttccttaatg ggtgtcttaa aaggtcctcc cacttcctgg gagtagctga
      721 gctgggaggc agggtcagag gagtctgctg ggaacgggag ctctgcggcc cagcgggaag
      781 tactgggccc ctctgagaag agcagctccg gctcatccac acaggg
//
