LOCUS       Exported 936 bp ds-DNA linear SYN 27-MAY-2021
DEFINITION  Standard for cell-free expression benchmarking..
ACCESSION   .
VERSION     .
KEYWORDS    pCellFree_G03 FOXM
SOURCE      synthetic DNA construct
  ORGANISM  synthetic DNA construct
REFERENCE   1 (bases 1 to 936)
  AUTHORS   Gagoski D, Polinkovsky ME, Mureev S, Kunert A, Johnston W, Gambin Y,
            Alexandrov K
  TITLE     Performance benchmarking of four cell-free protein expression
            systems.
  JOURNAL   Biotechnol Bioeng. 2015 Aug 24. doi: 10.1002/bit.25814.
  PUBMED    26301602
REFERENCE   2 (bases 1 to 936)
  AUTHORS   .
  TITLE     Direct Submission
  JOURNAL   Exported May 27, 2021 from SnapGene Server 1.1.58
            http://www.snapgene.com
FEATURES             Location/Qualifiers
     source          1..936
                     /organism="synthetic DNA construct"
                     /mol_type="other DNA"
     CDS             complement(14..37)
                     /codon_start=1
                     /product="8xHis affinity tag"
                     /label=8xHis
                     /translation="HHHHHHHH"
     primer_bind     complement(180..199)
                     /label=T7
                     /note="T7 promoter, forward primer"
     promoter        complement(181..199)
                     /label=T7 promoter
                     /note="promoter for bacteriophage T7 RNA polymerase"
     promoter        231..335
                     /gene="bla"
                     /label=AmpR promoter
     CDS             520..900
                     /label=ISS
                     /note="immunostimulatory sequence from the AmpR gene;
                     contains unmethylated CpG dinucleotides in the context of
                     5'-AACGTT-3' (Sato et al., 1996)"
     primer_bind     complement(554..573)
                     /label=Amp-R
                     /note="Ampicillin resistance gene, reverse primer"
ORIGIN
        1 ccttgcttgt gccgtggtga tggtggtgat ggtggtgacc agaggtgccc atggtttcac
       61 ttacgtgttt aatgtcttta cagactttat acattactgt catggttaaa taaaataaaa
      121 taaaataaaa taaaataaaa taaaataaaa taaaataaaa taaaataaac ttaagatgtc
      181 cctatagtga gtcgtattag acgtcaggtg gcacttttcg gggaaatgtg cgcggaaccc
      241 ctatttgttt atttttctaa atacattcaa atatgtatcc gctcatgaga caataaccct
      301 gataaatgct tcaataatat tgaaaaagga agagtatgag tattcaacat ttccgtgtcg
      361 cccttattcc cttttttgcg gcattttgcc ttcctgtttt tgctcaccca gaaacgctgg
      421 tgaaagtaaa agatgctgaa gatcagttgg gtgcacgagt gggttacatc gaactggatc
      481 tcaacagcgg taagatcctt gagagttttc gccccgaaga acgttttcca atgatgagca
      541 cttttaaagt tctgctatgt ggcgcggtat tatcccgtat tgacgccggg caagagcaac
      601 tcggtcgccg catacactat tctcagaatg acttggttga gtactcacca gtcacagaaa
      661 agcatcttac ggatggcatg acagtaagag aattatgcag tgctgccata accatgagtg
      721 ataacactgc ggccaactta cttctgacaa cgatcggagg accgaaggag ctaaccgctt
      781 ttttgcacaa catgggggat catgtaactc gccttgatcg ttggggaacc ggagctgaat
      841 gaagcccata ccaaacgacg agcgtgacac cacgatgcct gtagcaatgg caacaacgtt
      901 gcgcaaacta ttacctggcg aactacttac tctagc
//
