[The description below was written by a language model from this plasmid's Addgene catalogue record and the feature table of its GenBank file.]
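Description:
pCellFree_G03 FOXM is a cell-free expression plasmid built on the pCellFree_G03 Gateway backbone and carrying the human FOXM1 (Forkhead box M1) open reading frame. It is maintained in E. coli as a high-copy plasmid under ampicillin selection. The origin of replication is not described in the available record. Transcription of the insert is driven by a bacteriophage T7 promoter, so the plasmid serves as a template for T7 RNA polymerase in coupled in vitro transcription–translation reactions. The backbone supplies an N-terminal His tag followed by EGFP, so FOXM1 is produced as a His-EGFP fusion. The fluorescent moiety offers a direct readout of yield and product integrity, and the His tag allows affinity capture. Any translation leader or enhancer elements that the backbone may carry upstream of the coding region are not stated.

The sequence information held for this plasmid consists of two short partial reads rather than a full map. One spans a backbone junction. It shows an 8xHis tag and the T7 promoter on the complementary strand, adjacent to the AmpR promoter and part of the beta-lactamase gene; a stretch of that gene is auto-annotated as an immunostimulatory CpG sequence. The other read contains an attB2 site, the scar left by Gateway recombination at the 3′ end of the insert, which is consistent with the stated cloning method. Neither read annotates the FOXM1 or EGFP coding sequences.

The plasmid was deposited as a standard for cell-free expression benchmarking, as one of the test proteins used to compare the performance of four cell-free protein expression systems.
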