Addgene plasmid #67118: pCellFree_G03 FOXM
Purpose: Standard for cell-free expression benchmarking.
Depositing lab: Kirill Alexandrov. Depositing organization: University of Queensland. Publication: Performance benchmarking of four cell-free protein expression systems. Gagoski D, Polinkovsky ME, Mureev S, Kunert A, Johnston W, Gambin Y, Alexandrov K. Biotechnol Bioeng. 2015 Aug 24. doi: 10.1002/bit.25814. PubMed 26301602.
Backbone
  Vector backbone: pCellFree_G03
  Vector type: Cell-free expression
Growth in bacteria
  Bacterial resistance: Ampicillin, 100 μg/mL
  Growth temperature: 37°C
  Growth strain: DH5alpha
  Copy number: High Copy
Gene/Insert
  Gene/Insert name: FOXM (alt name: Forkhead box M1)
  Species: H. sapiens (human)
  Entrez Gene: FOXM1 (a.k.a. FKHL16, FOXM1A, FOXM1B, FOXM1C, HFH-11, HFH11, HNF-3, INS-1, MPHOSPH2, MPP-2, MPP2, PIG29, TRIDENT)
  Promoter: T7
  Tag / fusion protein: His (N terminal on backbone); EGFP (N terminal on backbone)
  Cloning method: Gateway Cloning
  Sequencing primers: 5′ EGFP-C; 3′ T7 terminal
Terms and licenses: Academic/Nonprofit Terms; Industry Terms: Not Available to Industry
How to cite: pCellFree_G03 FOXM was a gift from Kirill Alexandrov (Addgene plasmid # 67118 ; http://n2t.net/addgene:67118 ; RRID:Addgene_67118)
